>Addgene plasmid #73575 | pCL20-miR30-shRNA#2 IFT88-PGK-mcherry | addgene full sequence | sequence record 178039 | Addgene NGS Result
AGCTCGCGTCGTGCAGGACGTGACAAATGGAAGTAGCACGTCTCACTAGTCTCGTGCAGATGGACAGCAC
CGCTGAGCAATGGAAGCGGGTAGGCCTTTGGGGCAGCGGCCAATAGCAGCTTTGCTCCTTCGCTTTCTGG
GCTCAGAGGCTGGGAAGGGGTGGGTCCGGGGGCGGGCTCAGGGGCGGGCTCAGGGGCGGGGCGGGCGCCC
GAAGGTCCTCCGGAGGCCCGGCATTCTGCACGCTTCAAAAGCGCACGTCTGCCGCGCTGTTCTCCTCTTC
CTCATCTCCGGGCCTTTCGACCATCTAGATCCACCGGTCGCCACCATGGTGAGCAAGGGCGAGGAGGATA
ACATGGCCATCATCAAGGAGTTCATGCGCTTCAAGGTGCACATGGAGGGCTCCGTGAACGGCCACGAGTT
CGAGATCGAGGGCGAGGGCGAGGGCCGCCCCTACGAGGGCACCCAGACCGCCAAGCTGAAGGTGACCAAG
GGTGGCCCCCTGCCCTTCGCCTGGGACATCCTGTCCCCTCAGTTCATGTACGGCTCCAAGGCCTACGTGA
AGCACCCCGCCGACATCCCCGACTACTTGAAGCTGTCCTTCCCCGAGGGCTTCAAGTGGGAGCGCGTGAT
GAACTTCGAGGACGGCGGCGTGGTGACCGTGACCCAGGACTCCTCCCTGCAGGACGGCGAGTTCATCTAC
AAGGTGAAGCTGCGCGGCACCAACTTCCCCTCCGACGGCCCCGTAATGCAGAAGAAGACCATGGGCTGGG
AGGCCTCCTCCGAGCGGATGTACCCCGAGGACGGCGCCCTGAAGGGCGAGATCAAGCAGAGGCTGAAGCT
GAAGGACGGCGGCCACTACGACGCTGAGGTCAAGACCACCTACAAGGCCAAGAAGCCCGTGCAGCTGCCC
GGCGCCTACAACGTCAACATCAAGTTGGACATCACCTCCCACAACGAGGACTACACCATCGTGGAACAGT
ACGAACGCGCCGAGGGCCGCCACTCCACCGGCGGCATGGACGAGCTGTACAAGTAGCATCGATGCCGTAT
ACGGTACCTTTAAGACCAATGACTTACAAGGCAGCTGTAGATCTTAGCCACTTTTTAAAAGAAAAGGGGG
GACTGGAAGGGCTAATTCACTCCCAAAGAAGACAAGATCTGCTTTTTGCCTGTACTGGGTCTCTCTGGTT
AGACCAGATCTGAGCCTGGGAGCTCTCTGGCTAACTAGGGAACCCACTGCTTAAGCCTCAATAAAGCTTC
AGCTGCTCGTCGAGCTAGCAGATCTTTTTCCCTCTGCCAAAAATTATGGGGACATCATGAAGCCCCTTGA
GCATCTGACTTCTGGCTAATAAAGGAAATTTATTTTCATTGCAATAGTGTGTTGGAATTTTTTGTGTCTC
TCACTCGGAAGGACATATGGGAGGGCAAATCATTTAAAACATCAGAATGAGTATTTGGTTTAGAGTTTGG
CAACATATGCCCATATGCTGGCTGCCATGAACAAAGGTTGGCTATAAAGAGGTCATCAGTATATGAAACA
GCCCCCTGCTGTCCATTCCTTATTCCATAGAAAAGCCTTGACTTGAGGTTAGATTTTTTTTATATTTTGT
TTTGTGTTATTTTTTTCTTTAACATCCCTAAAATTTTCCTTACATGTTTTACTAGCCAGATTTTTCCTCC
TCTCCTGACTACTCCCAGTCATAGCTGTCCCTCTTCTCTTATGGAGATCCCTCGACCTGCAGCCCAAGCT
TGGCGTAATCATGGTCATAGCTGTTTCCTGTGTGAAATTGTTATCCGCTCACAATTCCACACAACATACG
AGCCGGAAGCATAAAGTGTAAAGCCTGGGGTGCCTAATGAGTGAGCTAACTCACATTAATTGCGTTGCGC
TCACTGCCCGCTTTCCAGTCGGGAAACCTGTCGTGCCAGCGGATCCGCATCTCAATTAGTCAGCAACCAT
AGTCCCGCCCCTAACTCCGCCCATCCCGCCCCTAACTCCGCCCAGTTCCGCCCATTCTCCGCCCCATGGC
TGACTAATTTTTTTTATTTATGCAGAGGCCGAGGCCGCCTCGGCCTCTGAGCTATTCCAGAAGTAGTGAG
GAGGCTTTTTTGGAGGCCTAGGCTTTTGCAAAAAGCTAACTTGTTTATTGCAGCTTATAATGGTTACAAA
TAAAGCAATAGCATCACAAATTTCACAAATAAAGCATTTTTTTCACTGCATTCTAGTTGTGGTTTGTCCA
AACTCATCAATGTATCTTATCATGTCTGGATCCGCTGCATTAATGAATCGGCCAACGCGCGGGGAGAGGC
GGTTTGCGTATTGGGCGCTCTTCCGCTTCCTCGCTCACTGACTCGCTGCGCTCGGTCGTTCGGCTGCGGC
GAGCGGTATCAGCTCACTCAAAGGCGGTAATACGGTTATCCACAGAATCAGGGGATAACGCAGGAAAGAA
CATGTGAGCAAAAGGCCAGCAAAAGGCCAGGAACCGTAAAAAGGCCGCGTTGCTGGCGTTTTTCCATAGG
CTCCGCCCCCCTGACGAGCATCACAAAAATCGACGCTCAAGTCAGAGGTGGCGAAACCCGACAGGACTAT
AAAGATACCAGGCGTTTCCCCCTGGAAGCTCCCTCGTGCGCTCTCCTGTTCCGACCCTGCCGCTTACCGG
ATACCTGTCCGCCTTTCTCCCTTCGGGAAGCGTGGCGCTTTCTCATAGCTCACGCTGTAGGTATCTCAGT
TCGGTGTAGGTCGTTCGCTCCAAGCTGGGCTGTGTGCACGAACCCCCCGTTCAGCCCGACCGCTGCGCCT
TATCCGGTAACTATCGTCTTGAGTCCAACCCGGTAAGACACGACTTATCGCCACTGGCAGCAGCCACTGG
TAACAGGATTAGCAGAGCGAGGTATGTAGGCGGTGCTACAGAGTTCTTGAAGTGGTGGCCTAACTACGGC
TACACTAGAAGAACAGTATTTGGTATCTGCGCTCTGCTGAAGCCAGTTACCTTCGGAAAAAGAGTTGGTA
GCTCTTGATCCGGCAAACAAACCACCGCTGGTAGCGGTGGTTTTTTTGTTTGCAAGCAGCAGATTACGCG
CAGAAAAAAAGGATCTCAAGAAGATCCTTTGATCTTTTCTACGGGGTCTGACGCTCAGTGGAACGAAAAC
TCACGTTAAGGGATTTTGGTCATGAGATTATCAAAAAGGATCTTCACCTAGATCCTTTTAAATTAAAAAT
GAAGTTTTAAATCAATCTAAAGTATATATGAGTAAACTTGGTCTGACAGTTACCAATGCTTAATCAGTGA
GGCACCTATCTCAGCGATCTGTCTATTTCGTTCATCCATAGTTGCCTGACTCCCCGTCGTGTAGATAACT
ACGATACGGGAGGGCTTACCATCTGGCCCCAGTGCTGCAATGATACCGCGAGACCCACGCTCACCGGCTC
CAGATTTATCAGCAATAAACCAGCCAGCCGGAAGGGCCGAGCGCAGAAGTGGTCCTGCAACTTTATCCGC
CTCCATCCAGTCTATTAATTGTTGCCGGGAAGCTAGAGTAAGTAGTTCGCCAGTTAATAGTTTGCGCAAC
GTTGTTGCCATTGCTACAGGCATCGTGGTGTCACGCTCGTCGTTTGGTATGGCTTCATTCAGCTCCGGTT
CCCAACGATCAAGGCGAGTTACATGATCCCCCATGTTGTGCAAAAAAGCGGTTAGCTCCTTCGGTCCTCC
GATCGTTGTCAGAAGTAAGTTGGCCGCAGTGTTATCACTCATGGTTATGGCAGCACTGCATAATTCTCTT
ACTGTCATGCCATCCGTAAGATGCTTTTCTGTGACTGGTGAGTACTCAACCAAGTCATTCTGAGAATAGT
GTATGCGGCGACCGAGTTGCTCTTGCCCGGCGTCAATACGGGATAATACCGCGCCACATAGCAGAACTTT
AAAAGTGCTCATCATTGGAAAACGTTCTTCGGGGCGAAAACTCTCAAGGATCTTACCGCTGTTGAGATCC
AGTTCGATGTAACCCACTCGTGCACCCAACTGATCTTCAGCATCTTTTACTTTCACCAGCGTTTCTGGGT
GAGCAAAAACAGGAAGGCAAAATGCCGCAAAAAAGGGAATAAGGGCGACACGGAAATGTTGAATACTCAT
ACTCTTCCTTTTTCAATATTATTGAAGCATTTATCAGGGTTATTGTCTCATGAGCGGATACATATTTGAA
TGTATTTAGAAAAATAAACAAATAGGGGTTCCGCGCACATTTCCCCGAAAAGTGCCACCTGGGTCGACAT
TGATTATTGACTAGTTATTAATAGTAATCAATTACGGGGTCATTAGTTCATAGCCCATATATGGAGTTCC
GCGTTACATAACTTACGGTAAATGGCCCGCCTGGCTGACCGCCCAACGACCCCCGCCCATTGACGTCAAT
AATGACGTATGTTCCCATAGTAACGCCAATAGGGACTTTCCATTGACGTCAATGGGTGGAGTATTTACGG
TAAACTGCCCACTTGGCAGTACATCAAGTGTATCATATGCCAAGTACGCCCCCTATTGACGTCAATGACG
GTAAATGGCCCGCCTGGCATTATGCCCAGTACATGACCTTATGGGACTTTCCTACTTGGCAGTACATCTA
CGTATTAGTCATCGCTATTACCATGGGAGGCGTGGCCTGGGCGGGACTGGGGAGTGGCGAGCCCTCAGAT
CCTGCATATAAGCAGCTGCTTTTTGCCTGTACTGGGTCTCTCTGGTTAGACCAGATCTGAGCCTGGGAGC
TCTCTGGCTAACTAGGGAACCCACTGCTTAAGCCTCAATAAAGCTTGCCTTGAGTGCTTCAAGTAGTGTG
TGCCCGTCTGTTGTGTGACTCTGGTAACTAGAGATCCCTCAGACCCTTTTAGTCAGTGTGGAAAATCTCT
AGCAGTGGCGCCCGAACAGGGACTTGAAAGCGAAAGGGAAACCAGAGGAGCTCTCTCGACGCAGGACTCG
GCTTGCTGAAGCGCGCACGGCAAGAGGCGAGGGGCGGCGACTGGTGAGTACGCCAAAAATTTTGACTAGC
GGAGGCTAGAAGGAGAGAGATGGGTGCGAGAGCGTCAGTATTAAGCGGGGGAGAATTAGATCGCGATGGG
AAAAAATTCGGTTAAGGCCAGGGGGAAAGAAAAAATATAAATTAAAACATATAGTATGGGCAAGCAGGGA
GCTAGAACGATTCGCAGTTAATACTGGCCTGTTAGAAACATCAGAAGGCTGTAGACAAATACTGGGACAG
CTACAACCATCCCTTCAGACAGGATCAGAAGAACTTAGATCATTATATAATACAGTAGCAACCCTCTATT
GTGTGCATCAAAGGATAGAGATAAAAGACACCAAGGAAGCTTTAGACAAGATAGAGGAAGAGCAAAACAA
AAGTAAGAAAAAAGCACAGCAAGCAGCAGGATCTTCAGACCTGGAAATTCCCTACAATCCCCAAAGTCAA
GGAGTAGTAGAATCTATGAATAAAGAATTAAAGAAAATTATAGGACAGGTAAGAGATCAGGCTGAACATC
TTAAGACAGCAGTACAAATGGCAGTATTCATCCACAATTTTAAAAGAAAAGGGGGGATTGGGGGGTACAG
TGCAGGGGAAAGAATAGTAGACATAATAGCAACAGACATACAAACTAAAGAATTACAAAAACAAATTACA
AAAATTCAAAATTTTCGGGTTTATTACAGGGACAGCAGAAATCCACTTTGGAAAGGACCAGCAAAGCTCC
TCTGGAAAGGTGAAGGGGCAGTAGTAATACAAGATAATAGTGACATAAAAGTAGTGCCAAGAAGAAAAGC
AAAGATCATTAGGGATTATGGAAAACAGATGGCAGGTGATGATTGTGTGGCAAGTAGACAGGATGAGGAT
TAGAACATGGAAAAGTTTAGTAAAACACCATAAGGAGGAGATATGAGGGACAATTGGAGAAGTGAATTAT
ATAAATATAAAGTAGTAAAAATTGAACCATTAGGAGTAGCACCCACCAAGGCAAAGAGAAGAGTGGTGCA
GAGAGAAAAAAGAGCAGTGGGAATAGGAGCTTTGTTCCTTGGGTTCTTGGGAGCAGCAGGAAGCACTATG
GGCGCAGCGTCAATGACGCTGACGGTACAGGCCAGACAATTATTGTCTGGTATAGTGCAGCAGCAGAACA
ATTTGCTGAGGGCTATTGAGGCGCAACAGCATCTGTTGCAACTCACAGTCTGGGGCATCAAGCAGCTCCA
GGCAAGAATCCTGGCTGTGGAAAGATACCTAAAGGATCAACAGCTCCTGGGGATTTGGGGTTGCTCTGGA
AAACTCATTTGCACCACTGCTGTGCCTTGGAATGCTAGTTGGAGTAATAAATCTCTGGAACAGATTTGGA
ATCACACGACCTGGATGGAGTGGGACAGAGAAATTAACAATTACACAAGCTTAATACACTCCTTAATTGA
AGAATCGCAAAACCAGCAAGAAAAGAATGAACAAGAATTATTGGAATTAGATAAATGGGCAAGTTTGTGG
AATTGGTTTAACATAACAAATTGGCTGTGGTATATAAAATTATTCATAATGATAGTAGGAGGCTTGGTAG
GTTTAAGAATAGTTTTTGCTGTACTTTCTATAGTGAATAGAGTTAGGCAGGGATATTCACCATTATCGTT
TCAGACCCACCTCCCAACCCCGAGGGGACCGAGCTCAAGCTTCGAACGCGTTAACGGGCCCAGCTTCGAT
AAAATAAAAGATTTTATTTAGTCTCCAGAAAAAGGGGGGAATGAAAGACCCCACCTGTAGGTTTGGCAAG
CTAGCTTAAGTAACGCCATTTTGCAAGGCATGGAAAATACATAACTGAGAATAGAGAAGTTCAGATCAAG
GTTAGGAACAGAGAGACAGCAGAATATGGGCCAAACAGGATATCTGTGGTAAGCAGTTCCTGCCCCGGCT
CAGGGCCAAGAACAGATGGTCCCCAGATGCGGTCCCGCCCTCAGCAGTTTCTAGAGAACCATCAGATGTT
TCCAGGGTGCCCCAAGGACCTGAAATGACCCTGTGCCTTATTTGAACTAACCAATCAGTTCGCTTCTCGC
TTCTGTTCGCGCGCTTCTGCTCCCCGAGCTCAATAAAAGAGCCCACAACCCCTCACTCGGCGCGCCAGTC
CTCCGATAGACTGCGTCGCCCGGGTACCCGTATTCCCAATAAAGCCTCTTGCTGTTTGCATCCGAATCGT
GGACTCGCTGATCCTTGGGAGGGTCTCCTCAGATTGATTGACTGCCCACCTCGGGGGTCTTTCATTTGGA
GGTTCCACCGAGATTTGGAGACCCCTGCCCAGGGACCACCGACCCCCCCGCCGGGAGGTAAGCTGGCCAG
CGGTCGTTTCGTGTCTGTCTCTGTCTTTGTGCGTGTTTGTGCCGGCATCTAATGTTTGCGCCTGCGTCTG
TACTAGTTAGCTAACTAGCTCTGTATCTGGCGGACCCGTGGTGGAACTGACGAGTTCTGAACACCCGGCC
GCAACCCTGGGAGACGTCCCAGGGACTTTGGGGGCCGTTTTTGTGGCCCGACCTGAGGAAGGGAGTCGAT
GTGGAATCCGACCCCGTCAGGATATGTGGTTCTGGTAGGAGACGAGAACCTAAAACAGTTCCCGCCTCCG
TCTGAATTTTTGCTTTCGGTTTGGAACCGAAGCCGCGCGTCTTGTCTGCTGCAGCGCTGCAGCATCGTTC
TGTGTTGTCTCTGTCTGACTGTGTTTCTGTATTTGTCTGAAAATTAGGGCCAGACTGTTACCACTCCCTT
AAGTTTGACCTTAGGTCACTGGAAAGATGTCGAGCGGATCGCTCACAACCAGTCGGTAGATGTCAAGAAG
AGACGTTGGGTTACCTTCTGCTCTGCAGAATGGCCAACCTTTAACGTCGGATGGCCGCGAGACGGCACCT
TTAACCGAGACCTCATCACCCAGGTTAAGATCAAGGTCTTTTCACCTGGCCCGCATGGACACCCAGACCA
GGTCCCCTACATCGTGACCTGGGAAGCCTTGGCTTTTGACCCCCCTCCCTGGGTCAAGCCCTTTGTACAC
CCTAAGCCTCCGCCTCCTCTTCCTCCATCCGCCCCGTCTCTCCCCCTTGAACCTCCTCGTTCGACCCCGC
CTCGATCCTCCCTTTATCCAGCCCTCACTCCTTCTCTAGGCGCCGGAATTAGATCTCTCGACTGTTTGAA
TGAGGCTTCAGTACTTTACAGAATCGTTGCCTGCACATCTTGGAAACACTTGCTGGGATTACTTCTTCAG
GTTAACCCAACAGAAGGCTCGAGAAGGTATATTGCTGTTGACAGTGAGCGCTAGAAATTGATGAAGATGA
TATAGTGAAGCCACAGATGTATATCATCTTCATCAATTTCTAATGCCTACTGCCTCGGAATTCAAGGGGC
TACTTTAGGAGCAATTATCTTGTTTACTAAAACTGAATACCTTGCTATCTCTTTGATACATTTTTACAAA
GCTGAATTAAAATGGTATAAATTAAATCACTTTTTTCCTAGGACGCGTCAATTCTACCGGGTAGGGGAGG
CGCTTTTCCCAAGGCAGTCTGGAGCATGCGCTTTAGCAGCCCCGCTGGGCACTTGGCGCTACACAAGTGG
CCTCTGGCCTCGCACACATTCCACATCCACCGGTAGGCGCCAACCGGCTCCGTTCTTTGGTGGCCCCTTC
GCGCCACCTTCTACTCCTCCCCTAGTCAGGAAGTTCCCCCCCGCCCCGC
Features (pLannotate 1.2.2; 30 found; start..end, strand, type, name):
    326..1036    +  CDS            mCherry: monomeric derivative of DsRed fluorescent protein (Shaner et al., 2004) mammalian codon-optimized
   1054..1122    +  CDS            nef (fragment): NEF_HV1Z2 - Experimental evidence at protein level: Swiss-Prot protein existence level 1. Extracellular Nef protein targets CD4(+) T-lymphocytes for apoptosis by interacting with CXCR4 surface receptors. From Human immunodeficiency virus type 1 group M subtype D (isolate Z2/CDC-Z34) (HIV-1).
   1124..1259    +  LTR            3' LTR (ΔU3) (fragment): self-inactivating 3' long terminal repeat (LTR) from HIV-1
   1348..1403    +  polyA_signal   β-globin poly(A) signal: rabbit β-globin polyadenylation signal (Gil and Proudfoot, 1987)
   1788..1804    -  protein_bind   lac operator: The lac repressor binds to the lac operator to inhibit transcription in E. coli. This inhibition can be relieved by adding lactose or isopropyl-β-D-thiogalactopyranoside (IPTG). lac repressor encoded by lacI
   1812..1842    -  promoter       lac promoter: promoter for the E. coli lac operon
   1857..1878    -  protein_bind   CAP binding site: CAP binding activates transcription in the presence of cAMP. E. coli catabolite activator protein
   1891..1930    -  CDS            lacI (fragment): lac repressor; lacI; The lac repressor binds to the lac operator to inhibit transcription in E. coli. This inhibition can be relieved by adding lactose or isopropyl-β-D-thiogalactopyranoside (IPTG).
   1937..1959    +  promoter       SV40 promoter (fragment): SV40 enhancer and early promoter
   1983..2118    +  rep_origin     SV40 ori: SV40 origin of replication
   2138..2272    +  polyA_signal   SV40 poly(A) signal: SV40 polyadenylation signal
   2274..2328    -  CDS            lacI (fragment): lac repressor; lacI; The lac repressor binds to the lac operator to inhibit transcription in E. coli. This inhibition can be relieved by adding lactose or isopropyl-β-D-thiogalactopyranoside (IPTG).
   2511..3099    -  rep_origin     ori: high-copy-number ColE1/pMB1/pBR322/pUC origin of replication
   3270..4130    -  CDS            AmpR: β-lactamase; bla; confers resistance to ampicillin, carbenicillin, and related antibiotics
   4131..4235    -  promoter       AmpR promoter: bla
   4266..4645    +  enhancer       CMV enhancer: human cytomegalovirus immediate early enhancer
   4647..4904    +  LTR            5' LTR (truncated): truncated 5' long terminal repeat (LTR) from HIV-1
   4951..5076    +  misc_feature   HIV-1 Ψ: packaging signal of human immunodeficiency virus type 1
   5060..5419    +  CDS            HIV-1 gag (fragment): gag protein from human immunodeficiency virus 1; gag
   5568..5685    +  misc_feature   cPPT/CTS: central polypurine tract and central termination sequence of HIV-1
   5828..5911    +  CDS            vif (fragment): VIF_HV1BR - Experimental evidence at protein level: Swiss-Prot protein existence level 1. Counteracts the innate antiviral activity of host APOBEC3F and APOBEC3G. Forms a complex with host APOBEC3F and APOBEC3G thus preventing the entry of these lethally hypermutating enzymes into progeny virions. Recruits an active E3 ubiquitin ligase complex composed of elongin BC, CUL5, and RBX2 to induce polyubiquitination of APOBEC3G and APOBEC3F. In turn, they are directed to the 26S proteasome for degradation. Vif interaction with APOBEC3G also blocks its cytidine deaminase activity in a proteasome-inde
   6045..6278    +  misc_feature   RRE: The Rev response element (RRE) of HIV-1 allows for Rev-dependent mRNA export from the nucleus to the cytoplasm.
   6655..6680    +  CDS            Rev (fragment): human immunodeficiency virus 1 (HIV-1) Rev protein; rev; enhances nuclear export of unspliced and incompletely spliced viral mRNAs
   6680..6696    +  misc_feature   MCS (fragment): multiple cloning site
   6760..7276    +  LTR            5' LTR: 5' long terminal repeat from murine embryonic stem cell virus
   7340..7681    +  misc_feature   MESV Ψ: packaging signal of murine embryonic stem cell virus
   7748..8164    +  CDS            gag (truncated): truncated Moloney murine leukemia virus (MMLV) gag gene lacking the start codon
   8186..8279    +  ncRNA          5' miR-30a: sequence upstream of the 71-nt precursor of the human miR-30a microRNA (Zeng et al., 2002) miRNA
   8391..8503    +  ncRNA          3' miR-30a: sequence downstream of the 71-nt precursor of the human miR-30a microRNA (Zeng et al., 2002) miRNA
   8529..299     +  promoter       PGK promoter (across the origin): mouse phosphoglycerate kinase 1 promoter
