[The description below was written by a language model from this plasmid's Addgene catalogue record and pLannotate feature annotations shown in this document.]
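Description:
pCL20-miR30-shRNA#2 IFT88-PGK-mcherry is a self-inactivating HIV-1-based lentiviral transfer vector for knocking down mouse Ift88 (also known as polaris/Tg737) in mammalian cells. It is built on the pCL20 mir30 PGK mCherry backbone and is maintained in E. coli through a high-copy ColE1/pUC-type origin with ampicillin selection (AmpR). The plasmid backbone also carries an SV40 origin and poly(A) signal and remnants of lac regulatory sequence.

The viral genome is transcribed from a CMV enhancer fused to a truncated HIV-1 5' LTR. It contains the HIV-1 Ψ packaging signal with a gag fragment, the cPPT/CTS, and the RRE for Rev-dependent export, and it ends in a ΔU3 3' LTR followed by a rabbit β-globin poly(A) signal. The ΔU3 deletion inactivates LTR promoter activity after integration, so expression depends on internal promoters.

Upstream of the hairpin the annotation shows a murine embryonic stem cell virus 5' LTR with its Ψ region and a truncated MMLV gag. This arrangement suggests the MSCV-type LTR acts as the internal Pol II promoter for the shRNA transcript, although the record does not state this explicitly. The shRNA, cloned between XhoI and EcoRI sites, sits between the 5' and 3' flanking sequences of human miR-30a. It is therefore expressed as a microRNA-like precursor and processed by the endogenous miRNA pathway.

Downstream, a mouse PGK promoter drives mCherry, which marks transduced cells by red fluorescence; no mammalian drug selection marker is annotated. The associated publication concerns medulloblastoma subgroup identity. The "#2" in the name implies that this is one of several hairpins against the same gene.
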