Addgene plasmid #73575: pCL20-miR30-shRNA#2 IFT88-PGK-mcherry
Purpose: Mammalian lentiviral expression
Depositing lab: Martine Roussel. Depositing organization: St. Jude Children's Research Hospital. Publication: The Interaction of Myc with Miz1 Defines Medulloblastoma Subgroup Identity. Vo BT, Wolf E, Kawauchi D, Gebhardt A, Rehg JE, Finkelstein D, Walz S, Murphy BL, Youn YH, Han YG, Eilers M, Roussel MF. Cancer Cell. 2016 Jan 11;29(1):5-16. doi: 10.1016/j.ccell.2015.12.003. PubMed 26766587.
Backbone
  Vector backbone: pCL20 mir30 PGK mCherry
  Backbone size w/o insert (bp): 8733
  Vector type: Mammalian Expression, Lentiviral
Growth in bacteria
  Bacterial resistance: Ampicillin, 100 μg/mL
  Growth temperature: 37°C
  Growth strain: NEB Stable
  Copy number: High Copy
Gene/Insert
  Gene/Insert name: shRNA #2 IFT88
  gRNA/shRNA sequence: TAG AAA TTG ATG AAG ATG ATA
  Species: M. musculus (mouse)
  Entrez Gene: Ift88 (a.k.a. Tg737, Tg737Rpw, TgN737Rpw, Ttc10, flexo, fxo, orpk, polaris)
  Cloning method: Restriction Enzyme; 5′ cloning site XhoI (not destroyed); 3′ cloning site EcoRI (not destroyed)
  Sequencing primers: 5′ pLXSN
Terms and licenses: Academic/Nonprofit Terms; Industry Terms: Not Available to Industry
How to cite: pCL20-miR30-shRNA#2 IFT88-PGK-mcherry was a gift from Martine Roussel (Addgene plasmid # 73575)
