>Addgene plasmid #73575 | pCL20-miR30-shRNA#2 IFT88-PGK-mcherry | addgene partial sequence | sequence record 137964 | pLXSN5 5'-CCCTTGAACCTCCTCGTTCGACC-3'
CTCCTTCTCTAGGCGCCGGAATTAGATCTCTCGACTGTTTGAATGAGGCTTCAGTTACTTTACAGAATCG
TTGCCTGCACATCTTGGAAACACTTGCTGGGATTACTTCTTCAGGTTAACCCAACAGAAGGCTCGAGAAG
GTATATTGCTGTTGACAGTGAGCGCTAGAAATTGATGAAGATGATATAGTGAAGCCACAGATGTATATCA
TCTTCATCAATTTCTAATGCCTACTGCCTCGGAATTCAAGGGGCTACTTTAGGAGCAATTATCTTGTTTA
CTAAAACTGAATACCTTGCTATCTCTTTGATACATTTTTACAAAGCTGAATTAAAATGGTATAAATTAAA
TCACTTTTTTCCTAGGACGCGTCAATTCTACCGGGTAGGGGAGGCGCTTTTCCCAAGGCAGTCTGGAGCA
TGCGCTTTAGCAGCCCCGCTGGGCACTTGGCGCTACACAAGTGGCCTCTGGCCTCGCACACATTCCACAT
CCACCGGTAGGCGCCAACCGGCTCCGTTCTTTGGTGGCCCCTTCGCGCCACCTTCTACTCCTCCCCTAGT
CAGGAAGTTCCCCCCCGCCCCGCAGCTCGCGTCGTGCAGGACGTGACAAATGGAAGTAGCACGTCTCACT
AGTCTCGTGCAGATGGACAGCACCGCTGAGCAATGGAAGCGGGTAGGCCTTTGGGGCAGCGGCCAATAGC
AGCTTTGCTCCTTCGCTTTCTGGGCTCAGAGGCTGGGAAGGG
