>Addgene plasmid #73575 | pCL20-miR30-shRNA#2 IFT88-PGK-mcherry | addgene partial sequence | sequence record 138264 | mPGK-F 5'-cattctgcacgcttcaaaag-3'
GGCCTTTCGACCATCTAGATCCACCGGTCGCCACCATGGTGAGCAAGGGCGAGGAGGATAACATGGCCAT
CATCAAGGAGTTCATGCGCTTCAAGGTGCACATGGAGGGCTCCGTGAACGGCCACGAGTTCGAGATCGAG
GGCGAGGGCGAGGGCCGCCCCTACGAGGGCACCCAGACCGCCAAGCTGAAGGTGACCAAGGGTGGCCCCC
TGCCCTTCGCCTGGGACATCCTGTCCCCTCAGTTCATGTACGGCTCCAAGGCCTACGTGAAGCACCCCGC
CGACATCCCCGACTACTTGAAGCTGTCCTTCCCCGAGGGCTTCAAGTGGGAGCGCGTGATGAACTTCGAG
GACGGCGGCGTGGTGACCGTGACCCAGGACTCCTCCCTGCAGGACGGCGAGTTCATCTACAAGGTGAAGC
TGCGCGGCACCAACTTCCCCTCCGACGGCCCCGTAATGCAGAAGAAGACCATGGGCTGGGAGGCCTCCTC
CGAGCGGATGTACCCCGAGGACGGCGCCCTGAAGGGCGAGATCAAGCAGAGGCTGAAGCTGAAGGACGGC
GGCCACTACGACGCTGAGGTCAAGACCACCTACAAGGCCAAGAAGCCCGTGCAGCTGCCCGGCGCCTACA
ACGTCAACATCAAGTTGGACATCACCTCCCACAACGAGGACTACACCATCGTGGAACAGTACGAACGCGC
CGAGGGCCGCCACTCCACCGGCGGCATGGACGAGCTGTACAAGTAGCATCGATGCCGTATACGGTACCTT
